Addgene plasmid #81283: pDONR223_REG1B_p.K157T
Purpose: Gateway Donor vector containing REG1B , part of the Target Accelerator Plasmid Collection.
Depositing lab: Jesse Boehm & William Hahn & David Root. Depositing organization: Broad Institute. Publication: Systematic Functional Interrogation of Rare Cancer Variants Identifies Oncogenic Alleles. Kim E, Ilic N, Shrestha Y, Zou L, Kamburov A, Zhu C, Yang X, Lubonja R, Tran N, Nguyen C, Lawrence MS, Piccioni F, Bagul M, Doench JG, Chouinard CR, Wu X, Hogstrom L, Natoli T, Tamayo P, Horn H, Corsello SM, Lage K, Root DE, Subramanian A, Golub TR, Getz G, Boehm JS, Hahn WC. Cancer Discov. 2016 Jul;6(7):714-26. doi: 10.1158/2159-8290.CD-16-0160. Epub 2016 May 4. PubMed 27147599.
Backbone
  Vector backbone: pDONR223
  Backbone manufacturer: Invitrogen
  Backbone size w/o insert (bp): 2790
  Vector type: Gateway Entry vector
Growth in bacteria
  Bacterial resistance: Spectinomycin, 50 μg/mL
  Growth temperature: 37°C
  Growth strain: DH5alpha
  Copy number: High Copy
Gene/Insert
  Gene/Insert name: REG1B
  Species: H. sapiens (human)
  Mutation: K157T
  GenBank ID: NM_006507.3
  Entrez Gene: REG1B (a.k.a. PSPS2, REGH, REGI-BETA, REGL)
  Promoter: None
  Cloning method: Gateway Cloning
  Sequencing primers: 5′ M13pUC-fwd; 3′ M13-Rev
Terms and licenses: Academic/Nonprofit Terms; Industry Terms: Not Available to Industry
Depositor comments: Closed state: stop codon immediately follows insert
How to cite: pDONR223_REG1B_p.K157T was a gift from Jesse Boehm & William Hahn & David Root (Addgene plasmid # 81283 ; http://n2t.net/addgene:81283 ; RRID:Addgene_81283)
