[The description below was written by a language model from this plasmid's Addgene catalogue record and pLannotate feature annotations shown in this document.]
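Description:
pDONR223_REG1B_p.K157T is a Gateway entry clone built on the Invitrogen pDONR223 backbone and carrying the human REG1B open reading frame with a lysine-to-threonine substitution at residue 157. It is propagated in E. coli as a high-copy plasmid from a ColE1/pUC-type origin and is selected with spectinomycin through the aadA (SmR) aminoglycoside adenylyltransferase gene. This gene sits downstream of a fragment of the class 1 integron Pc promoter and a remnant of a gentamicin resistance gene. The sequenced plasmid is about 3.3 kb.

The REG1B coding sequence (roughly 500 bp) is flanked by two attL-type recombination sites, annotated by the software as attL3 and a partial attL2. These sites allow the insert to be moved by an LR Clonase reaction into any compatible Gateway destination vector. The record lists no promoter for the insert, so the plasmid serves as a shuttle and archival clone rather than an expression construct. A T7 promoter lies just outside one att site on the opposite strand, and rrnB T1 and T2 terminators in the backbone shield the cloning region from read-through transcription. Short lacZα and lacI fragments are backbone remnants. The clone is in the "closed" configuration, with a stop codon directly after the ORF, so C-terminal tags supplied by a destination vector would not be fused to the protein.

The construct belongs to the Target Accelerator Plasmid Collection, a set of wild-type and mutant alleles assembled for systematic functional testing of rare cancer-associated variants. It is typically transferred into expression vectors to compare the K157T variant with the reference REG1B allele.
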