Features (pLannotate 1.2.2; 12 found; start..end, strand, type, name):
     38..74      -  CDS            lacZα (fragment): LacZα fragment of β-galactosidase; lacZ fragment
     91..186     +  protein_bind   attL3: mutant version of attL; recombination site for the Gateway® LR reaction LR Clonase™
    189..686     +  CDS            REG1B: REG1B_HUMAN - Also known as PSPS2, REGL. Experimental evidence at protein level: Swiss-Prot protein existence level 1. Might act as an inhibitor of spontaneous calcium carbonate precipitation. May be associated with neuronal sprouting in brain, and with brain and pancreas regeneration. From Homo sapiens (Human).
    697..790     -  protein_bind   attL2 (fragment): mutant version of attL; recombination site for the Gateway® LR reaction LR Clonase™
    808..826     -  promoter       T7 promoter: promoter for bacteriophage T7 RNA polymerase
   1016..1039    +  promoter       Pc promoter (fragment): intI1 (promoter lies within the coding sequence); class 1 integron promoter
   1215..1271    +  CDS            GmR (fragment): gentamycin acetyltransferase; aacC1; confers resistance to gentamycin
   1278..2069    +  CDS            SmR: aminoglycoside adenylyltransferase (Murphy, 1985); aadA; confers resistance to spectinomycin and streptomycin
   2162..2750    +  rep_origin     ori: high-copy-number ColE1/pMB1/pBR322/pUC origin of replication
   2933..3025    +  CDS            lacI (fragment): lac repressor; lacI; The lac repressor binds to the lac operator to inhibit transcription in E. coli. This inhibition can be relieved by adding lactose or isopropyl-β-D-thiogalactopyranoside (IPTG).
   3080..3107    -  terminator     rrnB T2 terminator: transcription terminator T2 from the E. coli rrnB gene
   3239..3282    +  terminator     rrnB T1 terminator: Escherichia coli rrnB; transcription terminator T1 from the E. coli rrnB gene
>Addgene plasmid #81283 | pDONR223_REG1B_p.K157T | addgene full sequence | sequence record 168363 | Addgene NGS Result
GGCAGTTCCCTACTCTCGCGTTAACGCTAGCATGGATGTTTTCCCAGTCACGACGTTGTAAAACGACGGC
CAGTCTTAAGCTCGGGCCCCAAATAATGATTTTATTTTGACTGATAGTGACCTGTTCGTTGCAACAAATT
GATGAGCAATGCTTTTTTATAATGCCAACTTTGTACAAAAAAGTTGGCATGGCTCAGACCAACTCGTTCT
TCATGCTGATCTCCTCCCTGATGTTCCTGTCTCTGAGCCAAGGCCAGGAGTCCCAGACAGAGCTGCCTAA
TCCCCGAATCAGCTGCCCAGAAGGCACCAATGCCTATCGCTCCTACTGCTACTACTTTAATGAAGACCCT
GAGACCTGGGTTGATGCAGATCTCTATTGCCAGAACATGAATTCAGGCAACCTGGTGTCTGTGCTCACCC
AGGCGGAGGGTGCCTTCGTGGCCTCACTGATTAAGGAGAGTAGCACTGATGACAGCAATGTCTGGATTGG
CCTCCATGACCCAAAAAAGAACCGCCGCTGGCACTGGAGTAGTGGGTCCCTGGTCTCCTACAAGTCCTGG
GACACTGGATCCCCGAGCAGTGCTAATGCTGGCTACTGTGCAAGCCTGACTTCATGCTCAGGATTCAAGA
AATGGAAGGATGAATCTTGTGAGAAGACGTTCTCCTTTGTTTGCAAGTTCAAAAACTGATTGCCAACTTT
CTTGTACAAAGTTGTCATTATAAGAAAGCATTGCTTATCAATTTGTTGCAACGAACAGGTCACTATCAGT
CAAAATAAAATCATTATTTGCCATCCAGCTGATATCCCCTATAGTGAGTCGTATTACATGGTCATAGCTG
TTTCCTGGCAGCTCTGGCCCGTGTCTCAAAATCTCTGATGTTACATTGCACAAGATAAAAATATATCATC
ATGCCTCCTCTAGACCAGCCAGGACAGAAATGCCTCGACTTCGCTGCTACCCAAGGTTGCCGGGTGACGC
ACACCGTGGAAACGGATGAAGGCACGAACCCAGTGGACATAAGCCTGTTCGGTTCGTAAGCTGTAATGCA
AGTAGCGTATGCGCTCACGCAACTGGTCCAGAACCTTGACCGAACGCAGCGGTGGTAACGGCGCAGTGGC
GGTTTTCATGGCTTGTTATGACTGTTTTTTTGGGGTACAGTCTATGCCTCGGGCATCCAAGCAGCAAGCG
CGTTACGCCGTGGGTCGATGTTTGATGTTATGGAGCAGCAACGATGTTACGCAGCAGGGCAGTCGCCCTA
AAACAAAGTTAAACATTATGAGGGAAGCGGTGATCGCCGAAGTATCGACTCAACTATCAGAGGTAGTTGG
CGTCATCGAGCGCCATCTCGAACCGACGTTGCTGGCCGTACATTTGTACGGCTCCGCAGTGGATGGCGGC
CTGAAGCCACACAGTGATATTGATTTGCTGGTTACGGTGACCGTAAGGCTTGATGAAACAACGCGGCGAG
CTTTGATCAACGACCTTTTGGAAACTTCGGCTTCCCCTGGAGAGAGCGAGATTCTCCGCGCTGTAGAAGT
CACCATTGTTGTGCACGACGACATCATTCCGTGGCGTTATCCAGCTAAGCGCGAACTGCAATTTGGAGAA
TGGCAGCGCAATGACATTCTTGCAGGTATCTTCGAGCCAGCCACGATCGACATTGATCTGGCTATCTTGC
TGACAAAAGCAAGAGAACATAGCGTTGCCTTGGTAGGTCCAGCGGCGGAGGAACTCTTTGATCCGGTTCC
TGAACAGGATCTATTTGAGGCGCTAAATGAAACCTTAACGCTATGGAACTCGCCGCCCGACTGGGCTGGC
GATGAGCGAAATGTAGTGCTTACGTTGTCCCGCATTTGGTACAGCGCAGTAACCGGCAAAATCGCGCCGA
AGGATGTCGCTGCCGACTGGGCAATGGAGCGCCTGCCGGCCCAGTATCAGCCCGTCATACTTGAAGCTAG
ACAGGCTTATCTTGGACAAGAAGAAGATCGCTTGGCCTCGCGCGCAGATCAGTTGGAAGAATTTGTCCAC
TACGTGAAAGGCGAGATCACCAAGGTAGTCGGCAAATAACCCTCGAGCCACCCATGACCAAAATCCCTTA
ACGTGAGTTACGCGTCGTTCCACTGAGCGTCAGACCCCGTAGAAAAGATCAAAGGATCTTCTTGAGATCC
TTTTTTTCTGCGCGTAATCTGCTGCTTGCAAACAAAAAAACCACCGCTACCAGCGGTGGTTTGTTTGCCG
GATCAAGAGCTACCAACTCTTTTTCCGAAGGTAACTGGCTTCAGCAGAGCGCAGATACCAAATACTGTTC
TTCTAGTGTAGCCGTAGTTAGGCCACCACTTCAAGAACTCTGTAGCACCGCCTACATACCTCGCTCTGCT
AATCCTGTTACCAGTGGCTGCTGCCAGTGGCGATAAGTCGTGTCTTACCGGGTTGGACTCAAGACGATAG
TTACCGGATAAGGCGCAGCGGTCGGGCTGAACGGGGGGTTCGTGCACACAGCCCAGCTTGGAGCGAACGA
CCTACACCGAACTGAGATACCTACAGCGTGAGCTATGAGAAAGCGCCACGCTTCCCGAAGGGAGAAAGGC
GGACAGGTATCCGGTAAGCGGCAGGGTCGGAACAGGAGAGCGCACGAGGGAGCTTCCAGGGGGAAACGCC
TGGTATCTTTATAGTCCTGTCGGGTTTCGCCACCTCTGACTTGAGCGTCGATTTTTGTGATGCTCGTCAG
GGGGGCGGAGCCTATGGAAAAACGCCAGCAACGCGGCCTTTTTACGGTTCCTGGCCTTTTGCTGGCCTTT
TGCTCACATGTTCTTTCCTGCGTTATCCCCTGATTCTGTGGATAACCGTATTACCGCCTTTGAGTGAGCT
GATACCGCTCGCCGCAGCCGAACGACCGAGCGCAGCGAGTCAGTGAGCGAGGAAGCGGAAGAGCGCCCAA
TACGCAAACCGCCTCTCCCCGCGCGTTGGCCGATTCATTAATGCAGCTGGCACGACAGGTTTCCCGACTG
GAAAGCGGGCAGTGAGCGCAACGCAATTAATACGCGTACCGCTAGCCAGGAAGAGTTTGTAGAAACGCAA
AAAGGCCATCCGTCAGGATGGCCTTCTGCTTAGTTTGATGCCTGGCAGTTTATGGCGGGCGTCCTGCCCG
CCACCCTCCGGGCCGTTGCTTCACAACGTTCAAATCCGCTCCCGGCGGATTTGTCCTACTCAGGAGAGCG
TTCACCGACAAACAACAGATAAAACGAAAGGCCCAGTCTTCCGACTGAGCCTTTCGTTTTATTTGATGCC
T
