>Addgene plasmid #81283 | pDONR223_REG1B_p.K157T | depositor partial sequence | sequence record 154602 | Insert sequence
ATGGCTCAGACCAACTCGTTCTTCATGCTGATCTCCTCCCTGATGTTCCTGTCTCTGAGCCAAGGCCAGG
AGTCCCAGACAGAGCTGCCTAATCCCCGAATCAGCTGCCCAGAAGGCACCAATGCCTATCGCTCCTACTG
CTACTACTTTAATGAAGACCCTGAGACCTGGGTTGATGCAGATCTCTATTGCCAGAACATGAATTCAGGC
AACCTGGTGTCTGTGCTCACCCAGGCGGAGGGTGCCTTCGTGGCCTCACTGATTAAGGAGAGTAGCACTG
ATGACAGCAATGTCTGGATTGGCCTCCATGACCCAAAAAAGAACCGCCGCTGGCACTGGAGTAGTGGGTC
CCTGGTCTCCTACAAGTCCTGGGACACTGGATCCCCGAGCAGTGCTAATGCTGGCTACTGTGCAAGCCTG
ACTTCATGCTCAGGATTCAAGAAATGGAAGGATGAATCTTGTGAGAAGACGTTCTCCTTTGTTTGCAAGT
TCAAAAAC
